>Addgene plasmid #183758 | Bxb1_jRCaMP1b | addgene full sequence | sequence record 363152 | Addgene NGS Result
AGTGGTGATTTTGTGCCGAGCTGCCGGTCGGGGAGCTGTTGGCTGGCTGGTGGCAGGATATATTGTGGTG
TAAACAAATTGACGCTTAGACAACTTAATAACACATTGCGGACGTTTTTAATGTACTGGGGTTGAACACT
CTGTGCCATTGGCTCCGGTGCCCGTCAGTGGGCAGAGCGCACATCGCCCACAGTCCCCGAGAAGTTGGGG
GGAGGGGTCGGCAATTGAACCGGTGCCTAGAGAAGGTGGCGCGGGGTAAACTGGGAAAGTGATGTCGTGT
ACTGGCTCCGCCTTTTTCCCGAGGGTGGGGGAGAACCGTATATAAGTGCAGTAGTCGCCGTGAACGTTCT
TTTTCGCAACGGGTTTGCCGCCAGAACACAGGTAAGTGCCGTGTGTGGTTCCCGCGGGCCTGGCCTCTTT
ACGGGTTATGGCCCTTGCGTGCCTTGAATTACTTCCACCTGGCTGCAGTACGTGATTCTTGATCCCGAGC
TTCGGGTTGGAAGTGGGTGGGAGAGTTCGAGGCCTTGCGCTTAAGGAGCCCCTTCGCCTCGTGCTTGAGT
TGAGGCCTGGCCTGGGCGCTGGGGCCGCCGCGTGCGAATCTGGTGGCACCTTCGCGCCTGTCTCGCTGCT
TTCGATAAGTCTCTAGCCATTTAAAATTTTTGATGACCTGCTGCGACGCTTTTTTTCTGGCAAGATAGTC
TTGTAAATGCGGGCCAAGATCTGCACACTGGTATTTCGGTTTTTGGGGCCGCGGGCGGCGACGGGGCCCG
TGCGTCCCAGCGCACATGTTCGGCGAGGCGGGGCCTGCGAGCGCGGCCACCGAGAATCGGACGGGGGTAG
TCTCAAGCTGGCCGGCCTGCTCTGGTGCCTGGCCTCGCGCCGCCGTGTATCGCCCCGCCCTGGGCGGCAA
GGCTGGCCCGGTCGGCACCAGTTGCGTGAGCGGAAAGATGGCCGCTTCCCGGCCCTGCTGCAGGGAGCTC
AAAATGGAGGACGCGGCGCTCGGGAGAGCGGGCGGGTGAGTCACCCACACAAAGGAAAAGGGCCTTTCCG
TCCTCAGCCGTCGCTTCATGTGACTCCACGGAGTACCGGGCGCCGTCCAGGCACCTCGATTAGTTCTCGA
GCTTTTGGAGTACGTCGTCTTTAGGTTGGGGGGAGGGGTTTTATGCGATGGAGTTTCCCCACACTGAGTG
GGTGGAGACTGAAGTTAGGCCAGCTTGGCACTTGATGTAATTCTCCTTGGAATTTGCCCTTTTTGAGTTT
GGATCTTGGTTCATTCTCAAGCCTCAGACAGTGGTTCAAAGTTTTTTTCTTCCATTTCAGGTGTCGTGAG
GAATTCGCCACCATGGCCGGCTTGTCGACGACGGCGGTCTCCGTCGTCAGGATCATCCGGATCCATAACT
TCGTATAGCATACATTATACGAAGTTATCATGATATTCGGCAAGCAGGCATCGTAGCTGCCGATGTATCA
CCTCTCGCAAGAATTCAAGCTTGGAGGCCGCGAATTCTGAAAGACCCCACCTGTAGGTTTGGCAAGCCCA
GGGATGTACGTCCCTAACCCGCTAGGGGGCAGCAACTAGTCCCAGGCCTGCACTGCCGCCTGCCGGCAGG
GGTCCAGTCGCTAGCGCATGCCTGCACTACTGGAGTTCCGCGTTACATAACTTACGGTAAATGGCCCGCC
TGGCTGACCGCCCAACGACCCCCGCCCATTGACGTCAATAATGACGTATGTTCCCATAGTAACGCCAATA
GGGACTTTCCATTGACGTCAATGGGTGGAGTATTTACGGTAAACTGCCCACTTGGCAGTACATCAAGTGT
ATCATATGCCAAGTACGCCCCCTATTGACGTCAATGACGGTAAATGGCCCGCCTGGCATTATGCCCAGTA
CATGACCTTATGGGACTTTCCTACTTGGCAGTACATCTACGTATTAGTCATCGCTATTACCATGGTCGAG
GTGAGCCCCACGTTCTGCTTCACTCTCCCCATCTCCCCCCCCTCCCCACCCCCAATTTTGTATTTATTTA
TTTTTTAATTATTTTGTGCAGCGATGGGGGCGGGGGGGGGGGGGGCGCGCGCCRGGSGGGGSGGGGSGGG
GSGRGGGGSGGGGSGGGGSGRGGSGGRGRGGKGSGGSGGCRGCCAATCAGAGCGGCGCGCTCCGAAAGTT
TCCTTTTATGGCGAGGCGGCGGCGGCGGCGGCCCTATAAAAAGCGAAGCGCGCGGCGGGCGGGAGTCGCT
GCGCGCTGCCTTCGCCCCGTGCCCCGCTCCGCCGCCGCCTCGCGCCGCCCGCCCCGGCTCTGACTGACCG
CGTTACTCCCACAGGTGAGCGGGCGGGACGGCCCTTCTCCTCCGGGCTGTAATTAGCGCTTGGTTTAATG
ACGGCTTGTTTCTTTTCTGTGGCTGCGTGAAAGCCTTGAGGGGCTCCGGGAGGGCCCTTTGTGCGGGGGG
AGCGGCTCGGGGGGTGCGTGCGTGTGTGTGTGCGTGGGGAGCGCCGCGTGCGGCTCCGCGCTGCCCGGCG
GCTGTGAGCGCTGCGGGCGCGGCGCGGGGCTTTGTGCGCTCCGCAGTGTGCGCGAGGGGAGCGCGGCCGG
GGGCGGTGCCCCGCGGTGCGGGGGGGGCTGCGAGGGGAACAAAGGCTGCGTGCGGGGTGTGTGCGTGGGG
GGGTGAGCAGGGGGTGTGGGCGCGTCGGTCGGGCTGCAACCCCCCCTGCACCCCCCTCCCCGAGTTGCTG
AGCACGGCCCGGCTTCGGGTGCGGGGCTCCGTACGGGGCGTGGCGCGGGGCTCGCCGTGCCGGGCGGGGG
GKGGCGGCAGGKGGGGGTGCCGGGCGGGGCGGGGCCGCCYCGGGCCGGGGRGGGCTCGGGGGRGGGGCGC
GGCGGCCCCCGGAGCGCCGGCGGCTGTCGAGGCGCGGCGAGCCGCAGCCATTGCCTTTTATGGTAATCGT
GCGAGAGGGCGCAGGGACTTCCTTTGTCCCAAATCTGTGCGGAGCCGAAATCTGGGAGGCGCCGCCGCAC
CCCCTCTAGCGGGCGCGGGGCGAAGCGGTGCGGCGCCGGCAGGAAGGAAATGGGCGGGGAGGGCCTTCGT
GCGTCGCCGCGCCGCCGTCCCCTTCTCCCTCTCCAGCCTCGGGGCTGTCCGCGGGGGGACGGCTGCCTTC
GGGGGGGACGGGGCAGGGCGGGGTTCGGCTTCTGGCGTGTGACCGGCGGCTCTAGAGCCTCTGCTAACCA
TGTTCATGCCTTCTTCTTTTTCCTACAGCTCCTGGGCAACGTGCTGGTTATTGTGCTGTCTCATCATTTT
GGCAAAGAATTCCGATCGCGCCACCATGCTGCAGAACGAGCTTGCTCTTAAGTTGGCTGGACTTGATATT
AACAAGACTGGAGGAGGTTCTCATCATCATCATCATCATGGTATGGCTAGCATGACTGGTGGACAGCAAA
TGGGTCGGGATCTGTACGACGATGACGATAAGGATCTCGCAACAATGGTCGACTCATCGCGACGTAAGTG
GAATAAGTGGGGTCACGCAGTCAGAGCTATAGGTCGGCTGAGCTCAGCGAACAACACCGAAATGATGTAC
CCAGCGGATGGTGGTCTGCGTGGTTACACTCACATGGCGCTGAAAGTTGATGGCGGCGGTCACCTGTCCT
GTTCTTTCGTGACCACCTACCGCTCCAAAAAGACTGTCGGCAACATTAAGATGCCTGCCATTCATTACGT
CAGCCACCGTCTGGAGCGCCTGGAGGAGAGCGATAACGAAATGTTTGTCGTACAGCGTGAACACGCAGTT
GCCAAGTTTGTGGGCCTGGGTGGTGGCGGCGGTACCGGAGGGAGCATGAACTCCCTGATCAAGGAGAACA
TGCGTATGAAAGTGGTTCTGGAAGGCTCCGTAAACGGCCACCAGTTCAAATGCACTGGTGAAGGCGAAGG
CAACCCGTATATGGGCACCCAGACTATGCGTATCAAAGTGATCGAGGGTGGTCCGCTGCCGTTTGCGTTC
GACATCCTGGCGACGTCCTTTATGTATGGCTCCCGTACCTTCATCAAATATCCGAAAGGCATCCCGGATT
TCTTTAAGCAGTCCTTCCCGGAAGGTTTTACCTGGGAACGTGTGACCCGTTACGAGGACGGCGGCGTAAT
TACCGTTATGCAAGACACGTCTCTGGAGGATGGCTGCCTGGTGTATCACGTGCAGGTTCGCGGTGTGAAC
TTCCCGAGCAATGGTGCTGTAATGCAAAAGAAAACCAAAGGTTGGGAGCCTACGGACTCCCAACTGACTG
AAGAGCAGATCGCAGAATTTAAAGAGGCTTTCTCCCTATTTGACAAGGACGGGGATGGGACAATAACAAC
CAAGGAGATGGGGACGGTGATGCGGTCCCTGGGGCAGAACCCCACAGAAGCAGAGCTGCAGGACATGATC
AATGAAGTAGATGCCGACGGTGACGGCACAATCGACTTCCCTGAGTTCCTGATTATGATGGCAGGCAAAA
TGAAATACACAGACAGTGAAGAAGAAATTAGAGAAGCGTTCGGCGTGTTTGATAAGGATGGCAATGGCTA
CATCAGTGCAGCAGAGCTTCGCCACGTGATGACAAACCTTGGAGAGAAGTTAACAGATGAAGAGGTTGAT
GAAATGATCAGGGAAGCAGACAGCGATGGGGATGGTCAGGTAAACTACGAAGAGTTTGTACAAATGATGA
CAGCGAAGTAGGTAAATTCACTCCTCAGGTGCAGGCTGCCTATCAGAAGGTGGTGGCTGGTGTGGCCAAT
GCCCTGGCTCACAAATACCACTGAGATCTTTTTCCCTCTGCCAAAAATTATGGGGACATCATGAAGCCCC
TTGAGCATCTGACTTCTGGCTAATAAAGGAAATTTATTTTCATTGCAATAGTGTGTTGGAATTTTTTGTG
TCTCTCACTCGGAAGGACATATGGGAGGGCAAATCATTTAAAACATCAGAATGAGTATTTGGTTTAGAGT
TTGGCAACATATGCCCATATGCTGGCTGCCATGAACAAAGGTTGGCTATAAAGAGGTCATCAGTATATGA
AACAGCCCCCTGCTGTCCATTCCTTATTCCATAGAAAAGCCTTGACTTGAGGTTAGATTTTTTTTATATT
TTGTTTTGTGTTATTTTTTTCTTTAACATCCCTAAAATTTTCCTTACATGTTTTACTAGCCAGATTTTTC
CTCCTCTCCTGACTACTCCCAGTCATAGCTGTCCCTCTTCTCTTATGAAGATCGGATCGCTACTAGAGGA
TGCACATGTGACCGAGGGAGGAGCTGCAAGAACTCTTCCTCACGATAACTTCGTATAGGAGACTTTATAC
GAAGTTAAGCGCTCACTGGCCGTCGTTTTACAGGGACACGAAGTGATCCGTTTAAACTATCAGTGTTTGA
CAGGATATATTGGCGGGTAAACCTAAGAGAAAARAGCGTTTATTAGAATAATCGGATATTTAAAAGGGCG
TGAAAAGGTTTATCCGTTCGTCCATTTGTATGTGCCAGCCGCCTTTGCGACGCTCACCGGGCTGGTTGCC
CTCGCCGCTGGGCTGGCGGCCGTCTATGGCCCTGCAAACGCGCCAGAAACGCCGTCGAAGCCGTGTGCGA
GACACCGCGGCCGCCGGCGTTGTGGATACCTCGCGGAAAACTTGGCCCTCACTGACAGATGAGGGGCGGA
CGTTGACACTTGAGGGGCCGACTCACCCGGCGCGGCGTTGACAGATGAGGGGCAGGCTCGATTTCGGCCG
GCGACGTGGAGCTGGCCAGCCTCGCAAATCGGCGAAAACGCCTGATTTTACGCGAGTTTCCCACAGATGA
TGTGGACAAGCCTGGGGATAAGTGCCCTGCGGTATTGACACTTGAGGGGCGCGACTACTGACAGATGAGG
GGCGCGATCCTTGACACTTGAGGGGCAGAGTGCTGACAGATGAGGGGCGCACCTATTGACATTTGAGGGG
CTGTCCACAGGCAGAAAATCCAGCATTTGCAAGGGTTTCCGCCCGTTTTTCGGCCACCGCTAACCTGTCT
TTTAACCTGCTTTTAAACCAATATTTATAAACCTTGTTTTTAACCAGGGCTGCGCCCTGTGCGCGTGACC
GCGCACGCCGAAGGGGGGTGCCCCCCCTTCTCGAACCCTCCCGGCCCGCTAACGCGGGCCTCCCATCCCC
CCAGGGGCTGCGCCCCTCGGCCGCGAACGGCCTCACCCCAAAAATGGCAGCGCTGGCCAATTCCCGAGTG
CGCGGAACCCCTATTTGTTTATTTTTCTAAATACATTCAAATATGTATCCGCTCATGAGACAATAACCCT
GATAAATGCTTCAATAATATTGAAAAAGGAAGAGTATGGCTAAAATGAGAATATCACCGGAATTGAAAAA
ACTGATCGAAAAATACCGCTGCGTAAAAGATACGGAAGGAATGTCTCCTGCTAAGGTATATAAGCTGGTG
GGAGAAAATGAAAACCTATATTTAAAAATGACGGACAGCCGGTATAAAGGGACCACCTATGATGTGGAAC
GGGAAAAGGACATGATGCTATGGCTGGAAGGAAAGCTGCCTGTTCCAAAGGTCCTGCACTTTGAACGGCA
TGATGGCTGGAGCAATCTGCTCATGAGTGAGGCCGATGGCGTCCTTTGCTCGGAAGAGTATGAAGATGAA
CAAAGCCCTGAAAAGATTATCGAGCTGTATGCGGAGTGCATCAGGCTCTTTCACTCCATCGACATATCGG
ATTGTCCCTATACGAATAGCTTAGACAGCCGCTTAGCCGAATTGGATTACTTACTGAATAACGATCTGGC
CGATGTGGATTGCGAAAACTGGGAAGAGGACACTCCATTTAAAGATCCGCGCGAGCTGTATGATTTTTTA
AAGACGGAAAAGCCCGAAGAGGAACTTGTCTTTTCCCACGGCGACCTGGGAGACAGCAACATCTTTGTGA
AAGATGGCAAAGTAAGTGGCTTTATTGATCTTGGGAGAAGCGGCAGGGCGGACAAGTGGTATGACATTGC
CTTCTGCGTCCGGTCGCTCAGGGAGGATATCGGGGAAGAACAGTATGTCGAGCTATTTTTTGACTTACTG
GGGATCAAGCCTGATTGGGAGAAAATAAAATATTATATTTTACTGGATGAATTGTTTTAGCTGTCAGACC
AAGTTTACTCATATATACTTTAGATTGATTTAAAACTTCATTTTTAATTTAAAAGGATCTAGGTGAAGAT
CCTTTTTGATAATCTCATGACCAAAATCCCTTAACGTGAGTTTTCGTTCCACTGAGCGTCAGACCCCGTA
GAAAAGATCAAAGGATCTTCTTGAGATCCTTTTTTTCTGCGCGTAATCTGCTGCTTGCAAACAAAAAAAC
CACCGCTACCAGCGGTGGTTTGTTTGCCGGATCAAGAGCTACCAACTCTTTTTCCGAAGGTAACTGGCTT
CAGCAGAGCGCAGATACCAAATACTGTTCTTCTAGTGTAGCCGTAGTTAGGCCACCACTTCAAGAACTCT
GTAGCACCGCCTACATACCTCGCTCTGCTAATCCTGTTACCAGTGGCTGCTGCCAGTGGCGATAAGTCGT
GTCTTACCGGGTTGGACTCAAGACGATAGTTACCGGATAAGGCGCAGCGGTCGGGCTGAACGGGGGGTTC
GTGCACACAGCCCAGCTTGGAGCGAACGACCTACACCGAACTGAGATACCTACAGCGTGAGCTATGAGAA
AGCGCCACGCTTCCCGAAGGGAGAAAGGCGGACAGGTATCCGGTAAGCGGCAGGGTCGGAACAGGAGAGC
GCACGAGGGAGCTTCCAGGGGGAAACGCCTGGTATCTTTATAGTCCTGTCGGGTTTCGCCACCTCTGACT
TGAGCGTCGATTTTTGTGATGCTCGTCAGGGGGGCGGAGCCTATGGAAAAACGCCAGCAACGCGGCCTTT
TTACGGTTCCTGGCAGATCCTAGATGTGGCGCAACGATGCCGGCGACAAGCAGGAGCGCACCGACTTCTT
CCGCATCAAGTGTTTTGGCTCTCAGGCCGAGGCCCACGGCAAGTATTTGGGCAAGGGGTCGCTGGTATTC
GTGCAGGGCAAGATTCGGAATACCAAGTACGAGAAGGACGGCCAGACGGTCTACGGGACCGACTTCATTG
CCGATAAGGTGGATTATCTGGACACCAAGGCACCAGGCGGGTCAAATCAGGAATAAGGGCACATTGCCCC
GGCGTGAGTCGGGGCAATCCCGCAAGGAGGGTGAATGAATCGGACGTTTGACCGGAAGGCATACAGGCAA
GAACTGATCGACGCGGGGTTTTCCGCCGAGGATGCCGAAACCATCGCAAGCCGCACCGTCATGCGTGCGC
CCCGCGAAACCTTCCAGTCCGTCGGCTCGATGGTCCAGCAAGCTACGGCCAAGATCGAGCGCGACAGCGT
GCAACTGGCTCCCCCTGCCCTGCCCGCGCCATCGGCCGCCGTGGAGCGTTCGCGTCGTCTTGAACAGGAG
GCGGCAGGTTTGGCGAAGTCGATGACCATCGACACGCGAGGAACTATGACGACCAAGAAGCGAAAAACCG
CCGGCGAGGACCTGGCAAAACAGGTCAGCGAGGCCAAGCAGGCCGCGTTGCTGAAACACACGAAGCAGCA
GATCAAGGAAATGCAGCTTTCCTTGTTCGATATTGCGCCGTGGCCGGACACGATGCGAGCGATGCCAAAC
GACACGGCCCGCTCTGCCCTGTTCACCACGCGCAACAAGAAAATCCCGCGCGAGGCGCTGCAAAACAAGG
TCATTTTCCACGTCAACAAGGACGTGAAGATCACCTACACCGGCGTCGAGCTGCGGGCCGACGATGACGA
ACTGGTGTGGCAGCAGGTGTTGGAGTACGCGAAGCGCACCCCTATCGGCGAGCCGATCACCTTCACGTTC
TACGAGCTTTGCCAGGACCTGGGCTGGTCGATCAATGGCCGGTATTACACGAAGGCCGAGGAATGCCTGT
CGCGCCTACAGGCGACGGCGATGGGCTTCACGTCCGACCGCGTTGGGCACCTGGAATCGGTGTCGCTGCT
GCACCGCTTCCGCGTCCTGGACCGTGGCAAGAAAACGTCCCGTTGCCAGGTCCTGATCGACGAGGAAATC
GTCGTGCTGTTTGCTGGCGACCACTACACGAAATTCATATGGGAGAAGTACCGCAAGCTGTCGCCGACGG
CCCGACGGATGTTCGACTATTTCAGCTCGCACCGGGAGCCGTACCCGCTCAAGCTGGAAACCTTCCGCCT
CATGTGCGGATCGGATTCCACCCGCGTGAAGAAGTGGCGCGAGCAGGTCGGCGAAGCCTGCGAAGAGTTG
CGAGGCAGCGGCCTGGTGGAACACGCCTGGGTCAATGATGACCTGGTGCATTGCAAACGCTAGGGCCTTG
TGGGGTCAGTTCCGGCTGGGGGTTCAGCAGCCCCTGCTCGGATCTGTTGGACCGGACAGTAGTCATGGTT
GATGGGCTGCCTGTATCG
Features (pLannotate 1.2.2; 21 found; start..end, strand, type, name):
     51..75      +  misc_feature   LB T-DNA repeat: left border repeat from nopaline C58 T-DNA
    151..1329    +  promoter       EF-1α promoter: strong constitutive promoter for human elongation factor EF-1α
   1395..1428    +  protein_bind   loxP: Cre-mediated recombination occurs in the 8-bp core sequence (GCATACAT). Cre recombinase
   1429..1453    -  CDS            NeoR/KanR (fragment): aminoglycoside phosphotransferase confers resistance to neomycin, kanamycin, and G418 (Geneticin®)
   1508..1537    +  LTR            3' LTR (ΔU3) (fragment): self-inactivating 3' long terminal repeat (LTR) from Moloney murine leukemia virus
   1651..1954    +  enhancer       CMV enhancer: human cytomegalovirus immediate early enhancer
   2232..3248    +  intron         chimeric intron: chimera between introns from chicken β-actin and rabbit β-globin
   3246..3323    +  CDS            HBB (fragment): HBB_LEPEU - Experimental evidence at protein level: Swiss-Prot protein existence level 1. Involved in oxygen transport from the lung to the various peripheral tissues. From Lepus europaeus (European hare).
   3382..3402    +  CDS            capTEV™ (fragment): composite tag for in vivo biotinylation, TEV protease cleavage, and 6xHis tagging
   3400..4698    +  CDS            RCaMP: RCaMP is a basic (constitutively fluorescent) red fluorescent protein published in 2013, derived from Entacmaea quadricolor.
   4701..4781    +  CDS            HBB (fragment): HBB_PONPY - Experimental evidence at transcript level: Swiss-Prot protein existence level 2. Involved in oxygen transport from the lung to the various peripheral tissues. From Pongo pygmaeus (Bornean orangutan).
   4852..4907    +  polyA_signal   β-globin poly(A) signal: rabbit β-globin polyadenylation signal (Gil and Proudfoot, 1987)
   5271..5294    +  CDS            PuroR (fragment): puromycin N-acetyltransferase; pac from Streptomyces; confers resistance to puromycin
   5295..5327    +  protein_bind   lox2272: Cre-mediated recombination occurs in the 8-bp core sequence (GGATACTT). lox2272 sites are compatible with each other, but incompatible with loxP or loxN sites (Lee and Saito, 1988). Cre recombinase
   5333..5352    +  CDS            lacZα (fragment): LacZα fragment of β-galactosidase; lacZ fragment
   5388..5412    +  misc_feature   RB T-DNA repeat: right border repeat from nopaline C58 T-DNA
   5509..6140    +  rep_origin     oriV: incP origin of replication
   6231..6335    +  promoter       AmpR promoter: bla
   6336..7130    +  CDS            KanR: aminoglycoside phosphotransferase; aphA-3; confers resistance to kanamycin
   7301..7889    +  rep_origin     ori: high-copy-number ColE1/pMB1/pBR322/pUC origin of replication
   8225..9370    +  CDS            trfA: TRFA_ECOLX - Experimental evidence at protein level: Swiss-Prot protein existence level 1. Also involved in plasmid copy number control, promoting intermolecular coupling of protein bound iterons at oriV, which inhibits replication initiation. From Escherichia coli.
