[The description below was written by a language model from this plasmid's Addgene catalogue record and pLannotate feature annotations shown in this document.]
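Description:
Bxb1_jRCaMP1b is a donor plasmid of about 9.5 kb for Bxb1 integrase-mediated insertion of a calcium-reporter transcription unit into a mammalian genome. It was developed as part of the STRAIGHT-IN platform for targeting large DNA payloads into human pluripotent stem cells. The catalogue lists it as a mammalian expression vector on a pBR322/pUC-type backbone. It is propagated at high copy in E. coli under kanamycin selection, conferred by an aphA-3 KanR gene driven by the AmpR promoter. Besides the ColE1/pUC origin, the feature table shows an incP oriV with its trfA replication initiator gene, and nopaline-type left and right T-DNA border repeats flanking the payload. These suggest that the backbone derives from a broad-host-range binary-type vector, although the record gives no indication of plant use.

The payload is a cassette made up of a CMV enhancer, a chimeric chicken β-actin/rabbit β-globin intron (a CAG-type arrangement), the RCaMP-family coding sequence and a rabbit β-globin poly(A) signal. The insert, jRCaMP1b, is a synthetic red fluorescent genetically encoded calcium indicator. The catalogue records it as fused to a nuclear export signal (NES), which keeps the sensor cytoplasmic. Upstream of this cassette lies a separate EF-1α promoter followed by a loxP site, and a lox2272 site sits downstream of the reporter unit. No complete mammalian selection gene is annotated; only short NeoR/KanR, PuroR and other fragments appear, which are probably cloning remnants or spurious hits. The EF-1α promoter may act on sequence at the genomic landing site after integration, and the heterotypic lox sites may allow Cre-mediated removal of auxiliary sequences, but the record does not state either function. The Bxb1 attachment site implied by the stated purpose is not annotated in the feature table.
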