Addgene plasmid #183758: Bxb1_jRCaMP1b
Purpose: Bxb1-specific donor plasmid for intergrating a transcription unit for expression of jRCaMP1b calcium reporter
Depositing lab: Richard Davis. Depositing organization: Leiden University Medical Center. Publication: STRAIGHT-IN enables high-throughput targeting of large DNA payloads in human pluripotent stem cells. Blanch-Asensio A, Grandela C, Brandao KO, de Korte T, Mei H, Ariyurek Y, Yiangou L, Mol MPH, van Meer BJ, Kloet SL, Mummery CL, Davis RP. Cell Rep Methods. 2022 Sep 22;2(10):100300. doi: 10.1016/j.crmeth.2022.100300. eCollection 2022 Oct 24. PubMed 36313798.
Backbone
  Vector backbone: pBR322/pUC
  Backbone size w/o insert (bp): 4300
  Total vector size (bp): 9460
  Vector type: Mammalian Expression
Growth in bacteria
  Bacterial resistance: Kanamycin, 50 μg/mL
  Growth temperature: 37°C
  Growth strain: DH5alpha
  Copy number: High Copy
Gene/Insert
  Gene/Insert name: jRCaMP1b
  Species: Synthetic
  Insert size (bp): 1200
  Tag / fusion protein: NES
Terms and licenses: Academic/Nonprofit Terms; Industry Terms: Not Available to Industry
How to cite: Bxb1_jRCaMP1b was a gift from Richard Davis (Addgene plasmid # 183758 ; http://n2t.net/addgene:183758 ; RRID:Addgene_183758)
